>Addgene plasmid #247632 | pFA6a-mIAA7-mNeon-natNT2 | addgene full sequence | sequence record 495239 | Addgene NGS Result
GAACGCGGCCGCCAGCTGAAGCTTCGTACGCTGCAGGTCGACGGATCCCCGGGTTAATTAACGGCTTCTC
TGAGACCGTGGACCTGATGCTGAACCTGCAGTCCAATAAGGAGGGCTCTGTGGATCTGAAGAACGTGAGC
GCCGTGCCTAAGGAGAAGACCACACTGAAGGACCCATCCAAGCCCCCTGCCAAGGCACAGGTGGTGGGAT
GGCCACCCGTGCGGAACTACAGAAAGAATATGATGACCCAGCAGAAGACAAGCTCCGGTTCTGGTGTTTC
TAAGGGTGAAGAAGACAACATGGCTTCTTTGCCAGCTACTCACGAATTGCACATCTTCGGTTCTATCAAC
GGTGTTGACTTCGACATGGTTGGTCAAGGTACTGGTAACCCAAACGACGGTTACGAAGAATTGAACTTGA
AGTCTACTAAGGGTGACTTGCAATTCTCTCCATGGATCTTGGTTCCACACATCGGTTACGGTTTCCACCA
ATACTTGCCATACCCAGACGGTATGTCTCCATTCCAAGCTGCTATGGTTGACGGTTCTGGTTACCAAGTT
CACAGAACTATGCAATTCGAAGACGGTGCTTCTTTGACTGTTAACTACAGATACACTTACGAAGGTTCTC
ACATCAAGGGTGAAGCTCAAGTTAAGGGTACTGGTTTCCCAGCTGACGGTCCAGTTATGACTAACTCTTT
GACTGCTGCTGACTGGTGTAGATCTAAGAAGACTTACCCAAACGACAAGACTATCATCTCTACTTTCAAG
TGGTCTTACACTACTGGTAACGGTAAGAGATACAGATCTACTGCTAGAACTACTTACACTTTCGCTAAGC
CAATGGCTGCTAACTACTTGAAGAACCAACCAATGTACGTTTTCAGAAAGACTGAATTGAAGCACTCTAA
GACTGAATTGAACTTCAAGGAATGGCAAAAGGCTTTCACTGACGTTATGGGTATGGACGAATTGTACAAG
TAAGGCGCGCCACTTCTAAATAAGCGAATTTCTTATGATTTATGATTTTTATTATTAAATAAGTTATAAA
AAAAATAAGTGTATACAAATTTTAAAGTGACTCTTAGGTTTTAAAACGAAAATTCTTATTCTTGAGTAAC
TCTTTCCTGTAGGTCAGGTTGCTTTCTCAGGTATAGTATGAGGTCGCTCTTATTGACCACACCTCTACCG
GCAGATCCGCTAGGGATAACAGGGTAATATAGATCTGTTTAGCTTGCCTCGTCCCCGCCGGGTCACCCGG
CCAGCGACATGGAGGCCCAGAATACCCTCCTTGACAGTCTTGACGTGCGCAGCTCAGGGGCATGATGTGA
CTGTCGCCCGTACATTTAGCCCATACATCCCCATGTATAATCATTTGCATCCATACATTTTGATGGCCGC
ACGGCGCGAAGCAAAAATTACGGCTCCTCGCTGCAGACCTGCGAGCAGGGAAACGCTCCCCTCACAGACG
CGTTGAATTGTCCCCACGCCGCGCCCCTGTAGAGAAATATAAAAGGTTAGGATTTGCCACTGAGGTTCTT
CTTTCATATACTTCCTTTTAAAATCTTGCTAGGATACAGTTCTCACATCACATCCGAACATAAACAACCA
TGGGTACCACTCTTGACGACACGGCTTACCGGTACCGCACCAGTGTCCCGGGGGACGCCGAGGCCATCGA
GGCACTGGATGGGTCCTTCACCACCGACACCGTCTTCCGCGTCACCGCCACCGGGGACGGCTTCACCCTG
CGGGAGGTGCCGGTGGACCCGCCCCTGACCAAGGTGTTCCCCGACGACGAATCGGACGACGAATCGGACG
ACGGGGAGGACGGCGACCCGGACTCCCGGACGTTCGTCGCGTACGGGGACGACGGCGACCTGGCGGGCTT
CGTGGTCGTCTCGTACTCCGGCTGGAACCGCCGGCTGACCGTCGAGGACATCGAGGTCGCCCCGGAGCAC
CGGGGGCACGGGGTCGGGCGCGCGTTGATGGGGCTCGCGACGGAGTTCGCCCGCGAGCGGGGCGCCGGGC
ACCTCTGGCTGGAGGTCACCAACGTCAACGCACCGGCGATCCACGCGTACCGGCGGATGGGGTTCACCCT
CTGCGGCCTGGACACCGCCCTGTACGACGGCACCGCCTCGGACGGCGAGCAGGCGCTCTACATGAGCATG
CCCTGCCCCTAATCTCGAGGCGAATTTCTTATGATTTATGATTTTTATTATTAAATAAGTTATAAAAAAA
ATAAGTGTATACAAATTTTAAAGTGACTCTTAGGTTTTAAAACGAAAATTCTTATTCTTGAGTAACTCTT
TCCTGTAGGTCAGGTTGCTTTCTCAGGTATAGCATGAGGTCGCTCTTATTGACCACACCTCTACCGGCAT
GCCGAGCAAATGCCTGCAAATCGCTCCCCATTTCACCCAATTGTAGATATGCTAACTCCAGCAATGAGTT
GATGAATCTCGGTGTGTATTTTATGTCCTCAGAGGACAACACCTGTTGTAATCGAGCTCGAATTCATCGA
TGATATCAGATCCACTAGTGGCCTATGCGGCCGCGGATCTGCCGGTCTCCCTATAGTGAGTCGTATTAAT
TTCGATAAGCCAGGTTAACCTGCATTAATGAATCGGCCAACGCGCGGGGAGAGGCGGTTTGCGTATTGGG
CGCTCTTCCGCTTCCTCGCTCACTGACTCGCTGCGCTCGGTCGTTCGGCTGCGGCGAGCGGTATCAGCTC
ACTCAAAGGCGGTAATACGGTTATCCACAGAATCAGGGGATAACGCAGGAAAGAACATGTGAGCAAAAGG
CCAGCAAAAGGCCAGGAACCGTAAAAAGGCCGCGTTGCTGGCGTTTTTCCATAGGCTCCGCCCCCCTGAC
GAGCATCACAAAAATCGACGCTCAAGTCAGAGGTGGCGAAACCCGACAGGACTATAAAGATACCAGGCGT
TTCCCCCTGGAAGCTCCCTCGTGCGCTCTCCTGTTCCGACCCTGCCGCTTACCGGATACCTGTCCGCCTT
TCTCCCTTCGGGAAGCGTGGCGCTTTCTCATAGCTCACGCTGTAGGTATCTCAGTTCGGTGTAGGTCGTT
CGCTCCAAGCTGGGCTGTGTGCACGAACCCCCCGTTCAGCCCGACCGCTGCGCCTTATCCGGTAACTATC
GTCTTGAGTCCAACCCGGTAAGACACGACTTATCGCCACTGGCAGCAGCCACTGGTAACAGGATTAGCAG
AGCGAGGTATGTAGGCGGTGCTACAGAGTTCTTGAAGTGGTGGCCTAACTACGGCTACACTAGAAGAACA
GTATTTGGTATCTGCGCTCTGCTGAAGCCAGTTACCTTCGGAAAAAGAGTTGGTAGCTCTTGATCCGGCA
AACAAACCACCGCTGGTAGCGGTGGTTTTTTTGTTTGCAAGCAGCAGATTACGCGCAGAAAAAAAGGATC
TCAAGAAGATCCTTTGATCTTTTCTACGGGGTCTGACGCTCAGTGGAACGAAAACTCACGTTAAGGGATT
TTGGTCATGAGATTATCAAAAAGGATCTTCACCTAGATCCTTTTAAATTAAAAATGAAGTTTTAAATCAA
TCTAAAGTATATATGAGTAAACTTGGTCTGACAGTTACCAATGCTTAATCAGCGAGGCACCTATCTCAGC
GATCTGTCTATTTCGTTCATCCATAGTTGCCTGACTCCCCGTCGTGTAGATAACTACGATACGGGAGGGC
TTACCATCTGGCCCCAGTGCTGCAATGATACCGCGAGACCCACGCTCACCGGCTCCAGATTTATCAGCAA
TAAACCAGCCAGCCGGAAGGGCCGAGCGCAGAAGTGGTCCTGCAACTTTATCCGCCTCCATCCAGTCTAT
TAATTGTTGCCGGGAAGCTAGAGTAAGTAGTTCGCCAGTTAATAGTTTGCGCAACGTTGTTGCCATTGCT
ACAGGCATCGTGGTGTCACGCTCGTCGTTTGGTATGGCTTCATTCAGCTCCGGTTCCCAACGATCAAGGC
GAGTTACATGATCCCCCATGTTGTGCAAAAAAGCGGTTAGCTCCTTCGGTCCTCCGATCGTTGTCAGAAG
TAAGTTGGCCGCAGTGTTATCACTCATGGTTATGGCAGCACTGCATAATTCTCTTACTGTCATGCCATCC
GTAAGATGCTTTTCTGTGACTGGTGAGTACTCAACCAAGTCATTCTGAGAATAGTGTATGCGGCGACCGA
GTTGCTCTTGCCCGGCGTCAATACGGGATAATACCGCGCCACATAGCAGAACTTTAAAAGTGCTCATCAT
TGGAAAACGTTCTTCGGGGCGAAAACTCTCAAGGATCTTACCGCTGTTGAGATCCAGTTCGATGTAACCC
ACTCGTGCACCCAACTGATCTTCAGCATCTTTTACTTTCACCAGCGTTTCTGGGTGAGCAAAAACAGGAA
GGCAAAATGCCGCAAAAAAGGGAATAAGGGCGACACGGAAATGTTGAATACTCATACTCTTCCTTTTTCA
ATATTATTGAAGCATTTATCAGGGTTATTGTCTCATGAGCGGATACATATTTGAATGTATTTAGAAAAAT
AAACAAATAGGGGTTCCGCGCACATTTCCCCGAAAAGTGCCACCTGACGTCTAAGAAACCATTATTATCA
TGACATTAACCTATAAAAATAGGCGTATCACGAGGCCCTTTCGTCTCGCGCGTTTCGGTGATGACGGTGA
AAACCTCTGACACATGCAGCTCCCGGAGACGGTCACAGCTTGTCTGTAAGCGGATGCCGGGAGCAGACAA
GCCCGTCAGGGCGCGTCAGCGGGTGTTGGCGGGTGTCGGGGCTGGCTTAACTATGCGGCATCAGAGCAGA
TTGTACTGAGAGTGCACCATATGGACATATTGTCGTTAGAACGCGGCTACAATTAATACATAACCTTATG
TATCATACACATACGATTTAGGTGACACTATA
Features (pLannotate 1.2.2; 14 found; start..end, strand, type, name):
     15..272     +  CDS            IAA7 (fragment): IAA7_ARATH - Also known as AXR2. Experimental evidence at protein level: Swiss-Prot protein existence level 1. Aux/IAA proteins are short-lived transcriptional factors that function as repressors of early auxin response genes at low auxin concentrations. Repression is thought to result from the interaction with auxin response factors (ARFs), proteins that bind to the auxin- responsive promoter element (AuxRE). Formation of heterodimers with ARF proteins may alter their ability to modulate early auxin response genes expression. From Arabidopsis thaliana (Mouse-ear cress).
    276..980     +  CDS            mNeonGreen: mNeonGreen is a basic (constitutively fluorescent) green/yellow fluorescent protein published in 2013, derived from Branchiostoma lanceolatum. It is reported to be a very rapidly-maturing monomer with moderate acid sensitivity.
   1004..1191    +  terminator     ADH1 terminator: S. cerevisiae ADH1; transcription terminator for the S. cerevisiae alcohol dehydrogenase 1 (ADH1) gene
   1266..1609    +  promoter       TEF promoter: Ashbya gossypii TEF promoter
   1616..2180    +  CDS            NrsR (fragment): nourseothricin acetyltransferase; Streptomyces noursei nat1; confers resistance to nourseothricin
   2190..2377    +  terminator     ADH1 terminator: S. cerevisiae ADH1; transcription terminator for the S. cerevisiae alcohol dehydrogenase 1 (ADH1) gene
   2570..2588    -  promoter       T7 promoter: promoter for bacteriophage T7 RNA polymerase
   2610..2663    -  CDS            lacI (fragment): lac repressor; lacI; The lac repressor binds to the lac operator to inhibit transcription in E. coli. This inhibition can be relieved by adding lactose or isopropyl-β-D-thiogalactopyranoside (IPTG).
   2846..3434    -  rep_origin     ori: high-copy-number ColE1/pMB1/pBR322/pUC origin of replication
   3605..4465    -  CDS            AmpR: β-lactamase; bla; confers resistance to ampicillin, carbenicillin, and related antibiotics
   4466..4570    -  promoter       AmpR promoter: bla
   4665..4700    +  CDS            rop (fragment): Rop protein, which maintains plasmids at low copy number; rop
   4802..4853    +  misc_feature   bom (fragment): basis of mobility region from pBR322
   4916..2       +  promoter       SP6 promoter (across the origin): promoter for bacteriophage SP6 RNA polymerase
