[The description below was written by a language model from this plasmid's Addgene catalogue record and pLannotate feature annotations shown in this document.]
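Description:
pFA6a-mIAA7-mNeon-natNT2 (also known as pSS1639) is a yeast gene-tagging template plasmid built on the pFA6a backbone. Although it is catalogued as a yeast expression vector, the feature table shows no yeast origin of replication or centromere. This fits the usual role of pFA6a plasmids as PCR templates, where the tagging module is amplified and integrated into the yeast genome by homologous recombination. In E. coli the plasmid is maintained through a high-copy ColE1/pUC-type origin and selected with ampicillin via the bla gene and its own promoter. Short lacI, rop and bom fragments are backbone remnants, and SP6 and T7 promoters flank the cassette region.

The tagging module begins with a fragment of Arabidopsis thaliana IAA7 (AXR2), an Aux/IAA protein; this mIAA7 portion serves as a compact auxin-inducible degron. It is followed almost directly by the mNeonGreen coding sequence, a bright monomeric green/yellow fluorescent protein, and then an ADH1 terminator. No promoter lies upstream of the degron–reporter unit, which suggests that it is meant to be fused in frame to the 3' end of a chromosomal gene and expressed from that gene's native promoter. Downstream sits the natNT2 marker, in which the Ashbya gossypii TEF promoter drives nourseothricin acetyltransferase, followed by a second ADH1 terminator, allowing selection of yeast integrants on nourseothricin.

The stated purpose is tagging yeast genes with mIAA7. The tagged proteins can be tracked by fluorescence and depleted on auxin addition in strains supplying a matching auxin receptor F-box protein, which this plasmid does not carry. It comes from a systematic evaluation of auxin-inducible degradation tools in budding yeast.
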