Addgene plasmid #247632: pFA6a-mIAA7-mNeon-natNT2
Purpose: Yeast gene tagging with mIAA7
Depositing lab: Sebastian Schuck. Depositing organization: Universitaet Heidelberg. Publication: Systematic evaluation of tools for auxin-inducible protein degradation in budding yeast. Hubbe P, Sharma C, Pajonk O, Peters N, Guschtschin-Schmidt N, Friemel N, Schuck S. Mol Biol Cell. 2026 Feb 1;37(2):mr2. doi: 10.1091/mbc.E25-12-0571. Epub 2025 Dec 16. PubMed 41400934.
Backbone
  Vector backbone: pFA6a
  Vector type: Yeast Expression
Growth in bacteria
  Bacterial resistance: Ampicillin, 100 μg/mL
  Growth temperature: 37°C
  Growth strain: DH5alpha
  Copy number: High Copy
Gene/Insert
  Gene/Insert name: mIAA7
  Species: A. thaliana (mustard weed)
  Tag / fusion protein: mNeonGreen (C terminal on insert)
  Cloning method: Gibson Cloning
Terms and licenses: Academic/Nonprofit Terms; Industry Terms: Not Available to Industry
Depositor comments: Also known as pSS1639. Please visit https://doi.org/10.1101/2025.09.24.678194 for bioRxiv preprint.
How to cite: pFA6a-mIAA7-mNeon-natNT2 was a gift from Sebastian Schuck (Addgene plasmid # 247632 ; http://n2t.net/addgene:247632 ; RRID:Addgene_247632)
